Addgene plasmid #106386: pBBR1k-con-GFPuv
Purpose: Constitutive trc promoter expressing gfpuv on BBR1 origin
Depositing lab: Brian Pfleger. Depositing organization: University of Wisconsin, Madison. Publication: Genetic tools for reliable gene expression and recombineering in Pseudomonas putida. Cook TB, Rand JM, Nurani W, Courtney DK, Liu SA, Pfleger BF. J Ind Microbiol Biotechnol. 2018 Jan 3. pii: 10.1007/s10295-017-2001-5. doi: 10.1007/s10295-017-2001-5. PubMed 29299733.
Backbone
  Vector backbone: pSEVA234
  Vector type: Bacterial Expression
Growth in bacteria
  Bacterial resistance: Kanamycin, 50 μg/mL
  Growth temperature: 37°C
  Growth strain: DH5alpha
  Copy number: Low Copy
Gene/Insert
  Gene/Insert name: GFPuv
  Species: Synthetic
  Promoter: trc
  Cloning method: Gibson Cloning
  Sequencing primers: 5′ na
Terms and licenses: Academic/Nonprofit Terms; Industry Terms: Not Available to Industry
How to cite: pBBR1k-con-GFPuv was a gift from Brian Pfleger (Addgene plasmid # 106386 ; http://n2t.net/addgene:106386 ; RRID:Addgene_106386)
