[The description below was written by a language model from this plasmid's Addgene catalogue record and pLannotate feature annotations shown in this document.]
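Description:
pBBR1k-con-GFPuv is a small (about 3.8 kb) broad-host-range bacterial expression plasmid built by Gibson cloning on the pSEVA234 backbone. It replicates from the pBBR1 oriV together with the plasmid-encoded pBBR1 Rep protein. This system, originally from Bordetella bronchiseptica, functions in many Gram-negative bacteria, and the record lists the plasmid as low copy. Selection is by kanamycin, conferred by the neo/nptII aminoglycoside phosphotransferase gene, which is followed by a lambda t0 terminator. Short annotated fragments near the marker (a Tn5 transposase piece, a tet promoter fragment and a yciV fragment) appear to be non-functional remnants of backbone construction or incidental sequence matches rather than working parts.

The payload is a single reporter cassette. A trc promoter, the strong trp/lac UV5 hybrid, drives the GFPuv coding sequence, which the automated annotation labels as an Aequorea victoria GFP derivative. Transcription is stopped by tandem rrnB T1 and T7Te terminators. A lac operator remains just downstream of the promoter, but no lacI gene is annotated on the plasmid. This fits the stated purpose of constitutive expression, because without plasmid-supplied repressor the promoter should be largely unrepressed, particularly in hosts that lack Lac repressor.

The associated work concerns genetic tools for reliable gene expression and recombineering in Pseudomonas putida. In that setting the plasmid most plausibly serves as a constitutive fluorescent reference for judging expression from the trc promoter on a pBBR1 replicon, for example against other origins or inducible versions, although the record does not spell out specific experiments.
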