Features (pLannotate 1.2.2; 12 found; start..end, strand, type, name):
    612..1383    -  rep_origin     pBBR1 oriV: replication origin of the broad-host-range plasmid pBBR1 from Bordetella bronchiseptica; requires the pBBR1 Rep protein for replication
   1417..1511    -  terminator     lambda t0 terminator: transcription terminator from phage lambda
   1545..2336    -  CDS            neo: KKA2_KLEPN - Also known as kan, nptII. Experimental evidence at protein level: Swiss-Prot protein existence level 1. Resistance to kanamycin, neomycin, paromomycin, ribostamycin, butirosin and gentamicin B. From Klebsiella pneumoniae.
   2368..2472    -  CDS            tnpA (fragment): TN5P_ECOLX - Also known as tnp. Experimental evidence at protein level: Swiss-Prot protein existence level 1. Mediates transposition of transposon Tn5 by a 'cut and paste' mechanism. First, the monomeric transposase binds the 19 bp inverted DNA repeats flanking the transposon. Then, dimerization of the DNA- bound transposase creates a synaptic DNA complex. After nicking of the first DNA strand, excision of the transposon proceeds through a series of intermediates. The transposase then mediates the insertion of the transposon at a new site by strand transfer. The activity of the wild- type tran
   2520..2537    +  promoter       tet promoter (fragment): E. coli promoter for tetracycline efflux protein gene
   2533..2634    -  CDS            yciV (fragment): RNAAM_ECOLI - Also known as trpH From Escherichia coli (strain K12).
   2710..2739    +  promoter       trc promoter: strong E. coli promoter; hybrid between the trp and lac UV5 promoters
   2747..2763    +  protein_bind   lac operator: The lac repressor binds to the lac operator to inhibit transcription in E. coli. This inhibition can be relieved by adding lactose or isopropyl-β-D-thiogalactopyranoside (IPTG). lac repressor encoded by lacI
   2804..3517    +  CDS            &alpha;GFP: &alpha;GFP is a basic (constitutively fluorescent) long stokes shift fluorescent protein published in 1996, derived from Aequorea victoria.
   3553..3624    +  terminator     rrnB T1 terminator: transcription terminator T1 from the E. coli rrnB gene
   3640..3667    +  terminator     T7Te terminator: phage T7 early transcription terminator
   3734..611     -  CDS            pBBR1 Rep (across the origin): replication protein for the broad-host-range plasmid pBBR1 from Bordetella bronchiseptica
>Addgene plasmid #106386 | pBBR1k-con-GFPuv | addgene full sequence | sequence record 206294 | Addgene NGS Result
TCCAGAAAACACGGCTCATCGGGCATCGGCAGGCGCTGCTGCCCGCGCCGTTCCCATTCCTCCGTTTCGG
TCAAGGCTGGCAGGTCTGGTTCCATGCCCGGAATGCCGGGCTGGCTGGGCGGCTCCTCGCCGGGGCCGGT
CGGTAGTTGCTGCTCGCCCGGATACAGGGTCGGGATGCGGCGCAGGTCGCCATGCCCCAACAGCGATTCG
TCCTGGTCGTCGTGATCAACCACCACGGCGGCACTGAACACCGACAGGCGCAACTGGTCGCGGGGCTGGC
CCCACGCCACGCGGTCATTGACCACGTAGGCCGACACGGTGCCGGGGCCGTTGAGCTTCACGACGGAGAT
CCAGCGCTCGGCCACCAAGTCCTTGACTGCGTATTGGACCGTCCGCAAAGAACGTCCGATGAGCTTGGAA
AGTGTCTTCTGGCTGACCACCACGGCGTTCTGGTGGCCCATCTGCGCCACGAGGTGATGCAGCAGCATTG
CCGCCGTGGGTTTCCTCGCAATAAGCCCGGCCCACGCCTCATGCGCTTTGCGTTCCGTTTGCACCCAGTG
ACCGGGCTTGTTCTTGGCTTGAATGCCGATTTCTCTGGACTGCGTGGCCATGCTTATCTCCATGCGGTAG
GGGTGCCGCACGGTTGCGGCACCATGCGCAATCAGCTGCAACTTTTCGGCAGCGCGACAACAATTATGCG
TTGCGTAAAAGTGGCAGTCAATTACAGATTTTCTTTAACCTACGCAATGAGCTATTGCGGGGGGTGCCGC
AATGAGCTGTTGCGTACCCCCCTTTTTTAAGTTGTTGATTTTTAAGTCTTTCGCATTTCGCCCTATATCT
AGTTCTTTGGTGCCCAAAGAAGGGCACCCCTGCGGGGTTCCCCCACGCCTTCGGCGCGGCTCCCCCTCCG
GCAAAAAGTGGCCCCTCCGGGGCTTGTTGATCGACTGCGCGGCCTTCGGCCTTGCCCAAGGTGGCGCTGC
CCCCTTGGAACCCCCGCACTCGCCGCCGTGAGGCTCGGGGGGCAGGCGGGCGGGCTTCGCCCTTCGACTG
CCCCCACTCGCATAGGCTTGGGTCGTTCCAGGCGCGTCAAGGCCAAGCCGCTGCGCGGTCGCTGCGCGAG
CCTTGACCCGCCTTCCACTTGGTGTCCAACCGGCAAGCGAAGCGCGCAGGCCGCAGGCCGGAGGCTTTTC
CCCAGAGAAAATTAAAAAAATTGATGGGGCAAGGCCGCAGGCCGCGCAGTTGGAGCCGGTGGGTATGTGG
TCGAAGGCTGGGTAGCCGGTGGGCAATCCCTGTGGTCAAGCTCGTGGGCAGGCGCAGCCTGTCCATCAGC
TTGTCCAGCAGGGTTGTCCACGGGCCGAGCGAAGCGAGCCAGCCGGTGGCCGCTCGCGGCCATCGTCCAC
ATATCCTAGTGCTTGGATTCTCACCAATAAAAAACGCCCGGCGGCAACCGAGCGTTCTGAACAAATCCAG
ATGGAGTTCTGAGGTCATTACTGGATCTATCAACAGGAGTCCAAGCGAGCTCTCGAACCCCAGAGTCCCG
CTCAGAAGAACTCGTCAAGAAGGCGATAGAAGGCGATGCGCTGCGAATCGGGAGCGGCGATACCGTAAAG
CACGAGGAAGCGGTCAGCCCATTCGCCGCCAAGCTCTTCAGCAATATCACGGGTAGCCAACGCTATGTCC
TGATAGCGGTCCGCCACACCCAGCCGGCCACAGTCGATGAATCCAGAAAAGCGGCCATTTTCCACCATGA
TATTCGGCAAGCAGGCATCGCCATGGGTCACGACGAGATCCTCGCCGTCGGGCATGCGCGCCTTGAGCCT
GGCGAACAGTTCGGCTGGCGCGAGCCCCTGATGCTCTTCGTCCAGATCATCCTGATCGACAAGACCGGCT
TCCATCCGAGTACGTGCTCGCTCGATGCGATGTTTCGCTTGGTGGTCGAATGGGCAGGTAGCCGGATCAA
GCGTATGCAGCCGCCGCATTGCATCAGCCATGATGGATACTTTCTCGGCAGGAGCAAGGTGAGATGACAG
GAGATCCTGCCCCGGCACTTCGCCCAATAGCAGCCAGTCCCTTCCCGCTTCAGTGACAACGTCGAGCACA
GCTGCGCAAGGAACGCCCGTCGTGGCCAGCCACGATAGCCGCGCTGCCTCGTCCTGCAGTTCATTCAGGG
CACCGGACAGGTCGGTCTTGACAAAAAGAACCGGGCGCCCCTGCGCTGACAGCCGGAACACGGCGGCATC
AGAGCAGCCGATTGTCTGTTGTGCCCAGTCATAGCCGAATAGCCTCTCCACCCAAGCGGCCGGAGAACCT
GCGTGCAATCCATCTTGTTCAATCATGCGAAACGATCCTCATCCTGTCTCTTGATCAGATCATGATCCCC
TGCGCCATCAGATCCTTGGCGGCAAGAAAGCCATCCAGTTTACTTTGCAGGGCTTCCCAACCTTACCAGA
GGGCGCCCCAGCTGGCAATTCCGACGTCGCGCAACGCAATTAATGTAAGTTAGCGCGAATTGATCTGGTT
TGACAGCTTATCATCGACTGCACGGTGCACCAATGCTTCTGGCGTCAGGCAGCCATCGGAAGCTGTGGTA
TGGCTGTGCAGGTCGTAAATCACTGCATAATTCGTGTCGCTCAAGGCGCACTCCCGTTCTGGATAATGTT
TTTTGCGCCGACATCATAACGGTTCTGGCAAATATTCTGAAATGAGCTGTTGACAATTAATCATCCGGCT
CGTATAATGTGTGGAATTGTGAGCGGATAACAATTTCAGAATTCAAAAGATCTTTTAAGAAGGAGATATA
CATATGAGTAAAGGAGAAGAACTTTTCACTGGAGTTGTCCCAATTCTTGTTGAATTAGATGGTGATGTTA
ATGGGCACAAATTTTCTGTCAGTGGAGAGGGTGAAGGTGATGCAACATACGGAAAACTTACCCTTAAATT
TATTTGCACTACTGGAAAACTACCTGTTCCGTGGCCAACACTTGTCACTACTTTCTCTTATGGTGTTCAA
TGCTTTTCCCGTTATCCGGATCACATGAAACGGCATGACTTTTTCAAGAGTGCCATGCCCGAAGGTTATG
TACAGGAACGCACTATATCTTTCAAAGATGACGGGAACTACAAGACGCGTGCTGAAGTCAAGTTTGAAGG
TGATACCCTTGTTAATCGTATCGAGTTAAAAGGTATTGATTTTAAAGAAGATGGAAACATTCTCGGACAC
AAACTGGAGTACAACTATAACTCACACAATGTATACATCACGGCAGACAAACAAAAGAATGGAATCAAAG
CTAACTTCAAAATTCGCCACAACATTGAAGATGGCTCCGTTCAACTAGCAGACCATTATCAACAAAATAC
TCCAATTGGCGATGGCCCTGTCCTTTTACCAGACAACCATTACCTGTCCACACAATCTGCCCTTTCGAAA
GATCCCAACGAAAAGCGTGACCACATGGTCCTTCTTGAGTTTGTAACTGCTGCTGGGATTACACATGGCA
TGGATGAGCTCTACAAATAAGGATCCAAACTCGAGTAAGGATCTCCAGGCATCAAATAAAACGAAAGGCT
CAGTCGAAAGACTGGGCCTTTCGTTTTATCTGTTGTTTGTCGGTGAACGCTCTCTACTAGAGTCACACTG
GCTCACCTTCGGGTGGGCCTTTCTGCGTTTATACCTAGGCTACAGCCGATAGTCTGGAACAGCGCACTTA
CGGGTTGCTGCGCAACCCAAGTGCTACCGGCGCGGCAGCGTGACCCGTGTCGGCGGCTCCAACGGCTCGC
CATCG
